Addgene plasmid #91468: pHH0103_RIMBP2-2/3
Purpose: Protein expression and purification of human SH3 domain construct RIMBP2-2/3
Depositing lab: Sachdev Sidhu. Depositing organization: University of Toronto. Publication: Comprehensive Analysis of the Human SH3 Domain Family Reveals a Wide Variety of Non-canonical Specificities. Teyra J, Huang H, Jain S, Guan X, Dong A, Liu Y, Tempel W, Min J, Tong Y, Kim PM, Bader GD, Sidhu SS. Structure. 2017 Oct 3;25(10):1598-1610.e3. doi: 10.1016/j.str.2017.07.017. Epub 2017 Sep 7. PubMed 28890361.
Backbone
  Vector backbone: pHH0103
  Vector type: Bacterial Expression
Growth in bacteria
  Bacterial resistance: Ampicillin, 100 μg/mL
  Growth temperature: 37°C
  Growth strain: DH5alpha
  Copy number: Low Copy
Gene/Insert
  Gene/Insert name: RIMBP2-2/3
  Species: H. sapiens (human)
  Insert size (bp): 248
  Entrez Gene: RIMBP2 (a.k.a. RBP2, RIM-BP2, KIAA0318, MGC15831)
  Cloning method: Restriction Enzyme; 5′ cloning site Sfi1 (unknown if destroyed); 3′ cloning site Not1 (unknown if destroyed)
Terms and licenses: Academic/Nonprofit Terms; Industry Terms: Not Available to Industry
How to cite: pHH0103_RIMBP2-2/3 was a gift from Sachdev Sidhu (Addgene plasmid # 91468 ; http://n2t.net/addgene:91468 ; RRID:Addgene_91468)
