[The description below was written by a language model from this plasmid's Addgene catalogue record and pLannotate feature annotations shown in this document.]
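Description:
pHH0103_RIMBP2-2/3 is a bacterial expression plasmid of about 6.9 kb, built on the pHH0103 backbone, for producing and purifying an SH3 domain from human RIMBP2 (RIM-binding protein 2) in E. coli. The "2/3" suffix presumably marks the second of the protein's three SH3 domains, though the record does not say so. The plasmid replicates from a ColE1/pBR322-type origin with an adjacent bom site and is selected with ampicillin through the TEM beta-lactamase gene and its own promoter. An f1 origin is also present. It interrupts the rop gene, which is annotated only as two fragments, yet the catalogue still lists the plasmid as low copy.

Expression is driven by the tac promoter followed by a lac operator. The plasmid also carries lacI under the lacIq promoter, so transcription is repressed until it is induced with IPTG. The open reading frame appears to encode an N-terminal 6xHis tag, then Schistosoma japonicum glutathione S-transferase, then the RIMBP2 fragment, which was cloned between SfiI and NotI sites. The catalogued insert is 248 bp, of which 198 bp is annotated as matching RIMBP2. The resulting His-GST fusion offers two affinity handles for purification.

Directly downstream of the insert are an fd phage terminator and two fragments of M13 gene III, along with remnants of the tetracycline resistance gene and its promoter. These features, together with the f1 origin, suggest the backbone derives from a phage-display phagemid. The pIII fragments lie beyond the terminator, and nothing in the record indicates that they form part of the expressed protein. The construct belongs to a collection used to survey the binding specificities of the human SH3 domain family.
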