Features (pLannotate 1.2.2; 21 found; start..end, strand, type, name):
     62..139     +  promoter       lacIq promoter: lacI (mutant); In the lacIq allele, a single base change in the promoter boosts expression of the lacI gene about 10-fold.
    140..1222    +  CDS            lacI: lac repressor; lacI; The lac repressor binds to the lac operator to inhibit transcription in E. coli. This inhibition can be relieved by adding lactose or isopropyl-β-D-thiogalactopyranoside (IPTG).
   1235..1256    +  protein_bind   CAP binding site: CAP binding activates transcription in the presence of cAMP. E. coli catabolite activator protein
   1275..1292    +  promoter       tet promoter (fragment): E. coli promoter for tetracycline efflux protein gene
   1465..1493    +  promoter       tac promoter: strong E. coli promoter; hybrid between the trp and lac UV5 promoters
   1501..1517    +  protein_bind   lac operator: The lac repressor binds to the lac operator to inhibit transcription in E. coli. This inhibition can be relieved by adding lactose or isopropyl-β-D-thiogalactopyranoside (IPTG). lac repressor encoded by lacI
   1602..1619    +  CDS            6xHis: 6xHis affinity tag
   1635..2288    +  CDS            GST26_SCHJA: Experimental evidence at protein level: Swiss-Prot protein existence level 1. GST isoenzymes appear to play a central role in the parasite detoxification system. Other functions are also suspected including a role in increasing the solubility of haematin in the parasite gut. From Schistosoma japonicum (Blood fluke).
   2388..2585    +  CDS            RIMBP2 (fragment): RIMB2_HUMAN - Also known as KIAA0318, RBP2. Experimental evidence at protein level: Swiss-Prot protein existence level 1. Plays a role in the synaptic transmission as bifunctional linker that interacts simultaneously with RIMS1, RIMS2, CACNA1D and CACNA1B. From Homo sapiens (Human).
   2598..2645    +  terminator     fd terminator (sequence withheld): central terminator from bacteriophage fd (Otsuka and Kunisawa, 1982)
   2650..2862    +  CDS            M13 gene III (fragment) (sequence partly withheld): pIII; III; minor coat protein
   2877..3347    +  CDS            M13 gene III (fragment) (sequence partly withheld): pIII; III; minor coat protein
   3369..3439    +  CDS            TcR (fragment): tetracycline efflux protein; tet; confers resistance to tetracycline
   3681..4061    -  CDS            YPB1_ECOLX: Protein predicted: Swiss-Prot protein existence level 4. From Escherichia coli.
   4078..4229    +  CDS            rop (fragment): Rop protein, which maintains plasmids at low copy number; rop
   4265..4693    -  rep_origin     f1 ori (sequence partly withheld): f1 bacteriophage origin of replication; arrow indicates direction of (+) strand synthesis
   4702..4741    +  CDS            rop (fragment): Rop protein, which maintains plasmids at low copy number; rop
   4843..4983    +  misc_feature   bom: basis of mobility region from pBR322
   5169..5756    -  rep_origin     ori: high-copy-number ColE1/pMB1/pBR322/pUC origin of replication
   5930..6787    -  CDS            bla: BLAT_ECOLX - Experimental evidence at protein level: Swiss-Prot protein existence level 1. TEM-type are the most prevalent beta-lactamases in enterobacteria; they hydrolyze the beta-lactam bond in susceptible beta-lactam antibiotics, thus conferring resistance to penicillins and cephalosporins. TEM-3 and TEM-4 are capable of hydrolyzing cefotaxime and ceftazidime. TEM-5 is capable of hydrolyzing ceftazidime. TEM-6 is capable of hydrolyzing ceftazidime and aztreonam. TEM-8/CAZ-2, TEM- 16/CAZ-7 and TEM-24/CAZ-6 are markedly active against ceftazidime. IRT- 4 shows resistance to beta-lactamase in
   6788..6892    -  promoter       AmpR promoter: bla
>Addgene plasmid #91468 | pHH0103_RIMBP2-2/3 | addgene full sequence | sequence record 192352 | Addgene NGS Result
TCATGACATTAACCTATAAAAATAGGCGTATCACGAGGCCCTTTCGTCTTCAAGAATTCCCGACACCATC
GAATGGTGCAAAACCTTTCGCGGTATGGCATGATAGCGCCCGGAAGAGAGTCAATTCAGGGTGGTGAATG
TGAAACCAGTAACGTTATACGATGTCGCAGAGTATGCCGGTGTCTCTTATCAGACCGTTTCCCGCGTGGT
GAACCAGGCCAGCCACGTTTCTGCGAAAACGCGGGAAAAAGTGGAAGCGGCGATGGCGGAGCTGAATTAC
ATTCCCAACCGCGTGGCACAACAACTGGCGGGCAAACAGTCGTTGCTGATTGGCGTTGCCACCTCCAGTC
TGGCCCTGCACGCGCCGTCGCAAATTGTCGCGGCGATTAAATCTCGCGCCGATCAACTGGGTGCCAGCGT
GGTGGTGTCGATGGTAGAACGAAGCGGCGTCGAAGCCTGTAAAGCGGCGGTGCACAATCTTCTCGCGCAA
CGCGTCAGTGGGCTGATCATTAACTATCCGCTGGATGACCAGGATGCCATTGCTGTGGAAGCTGCCTGCA
CTAATGTTCCGGCGTTATTTCTTGATGTCTCTGACCAGACACCCATCAACAGTATTATTTTCTCCCATGA
AGACGGTACGCGACTGGGCGTGGAGCATCTGGTCGCATTGGGTCACCAGCAAATCGCGCTGTTAGCGGGC
CCATTAAGTTCTGTCTCGGCGCGTCTGCGTCTGGCTGGCTGGCATAAATATCTCACTCGCAATCAAATTC
AGCCGATAGCGGAACGGGAAGGCGACTGGAGTGCCATGTCCGGTTTTCAACAAACCATGCAAATGCTGAA
TGAGGGCATCGTTCCCACTGCGATGCTGGTTGCCAACGATCAGATGGCGCTGGGCGCAATGCGCGCCATT
ACCGAGTCCGGGCTGCGCGTTGGTGCGGATATCTCGGTAGTGGGATACGACGATACCGAAGACAGCTCAT
GTTATATCCCGCCGTTAACCACCATCAAACAGGATTTTCGCCTGCTGGGGCAAACCAGCGTGGACCGCTT
GCTGCAACTCTCTCAGGGCCAGGCGGTGAAGGGCAATCAGCTGTTGCCCGTCTCACTGGTGAAAAGAAAA
ACCACCCTGGCGCCCAATACGCAAACCGCCTCTCCCCGCGCGTTGGCCGATTCATTAATGCAGCTGGCAC
GACAGGTTTCCCGACTGGAAAGCGGGCAGTGAGCGCAACGCAATTAATGTAAGTTAGCTCACTCATTAGG
CACAATTCTCATGTTTGACAGCTTATCATCGACTGCACGGTGCACCAATGCTTCTGGCGTCAGGCAGCCA
TCGGAAGCTGTGGTATGGCTGTGCAGGTCGTAAATCACTGCATAATTCGTGTCGCTCAAGGCGCACTCCC
GTTCTGGATAATGTTTTTTGCGCCGACATCATAACGGTTCTGGCAAATATTCTGAAATGAGCTGTTGACA
ATTAATCATCGGCTCGTATAATGTGTGGAATTGTGAGCGGATAACAATTTCACACAGGAAACAGCCAGTC
CGTTTAGGTGTTTTCACGAGCACTTCACCAACAAGGACCATAGATTATGAAAATCGAAGAACACCATCAC
CATCACCATTCCAGCGGTAAGCTTATGTCCCCTATACTAGGTTATTGGAAAATTAAGGGCCTTGTGCAAC
CCACTCGACTTCTTTTGGAATATCTTGAAGAAAAATATGAAGAGCATTTGTATGAGCGCGATGAAGGTGA
TAAATGGCGAAACAAAAAGTTTGAATTGGGTTTGGAGTTTCCCAATCTTCCTTATTATATTGATGGTGAT
GTTAAATTAACACAGTCTATGGCCATCATACGTTATATAGCTGACAAGCACAACATGTTGGGTGGTTGTC
CAAAAGAGCGTGCAGAGATTTCAATGCTTGAAGGAGCGGTTTTGGATATTAGATACGGTGTTTCGAGAAT
TGCATATAGTAAAGACTTTGAAACTCTCAAAGTTGATTTTCTTAGCAAGCTACCTGAAATGCTGAAAATG
TTCGAAGATCGTTTATGTCATAAAACATATTTAAATGGTGATCATGTAACCCATCCTGACTTCATGTTGT
ATGACGCTCTTGATGTTGTTTTATACATGGACCCAATGTGCCTGGATGCGTTCCCAAAATTAGTTTGTTT
TAAAAAACGTATTGAAGCTATCCCACAAATTGATAAGTACTTGAAATCCAGCAAGTATATAGCATGGCCT
TTGCAGGGCTGGCAAGCCACGTTTGGTGGTGGCGACCATCCTCCAAAATCGGATCTGGAAGTTCTGTTCC
AGGGGCCCCTGTCCAGCGGTCTGGTTCCGCGTGGTTCCGGTACCGCGGCCCAGCCGGCCATGGCCCAGGG
CGCGCTGCGTATCTTTGTCGCCCTGTTCGATTATGATCCACTGACCATGTCCCCAAATCCAGATGCAGCA
GAAGAAGAACTGCCATTCAAAGAAGGTCAGATTATCAAAGTTTATGGTGATAAAGATGCCGATGGTTTCT
ATCGTGGTGAAACCTGTGCACGTCTGGGTCTGATTCCATGTAACATGGTCTCCGAAATTCAGGCGGCCGC
ATA
[142 nt withheld, positions 2594-2735]
C
[98 nt withheld, positions 2737-2834]
AGTTTGTACTGGTGACGAAACTCAGTGTCTAGCTAGAGTGGC
[149 nt withheld, positions 2877-3025]
T
[41 nt withheld, positions 3027-3067]
T
[62 nt withheld, positions 3069-3130]
A
[35 nt withheld, positions 3132-3166]
CCTCCCTCAATCGGTTGAATGTCGCCCTTTTGTCTTTGGCGCTGGTAAACCATATGAA
[86 nt withheld, positions 3225-3310]
T
[54 nt withheld, positions 3312-3365]
CTAGCGCCGCCCTATACCTTGTCTGCCTCCCCGCGTTGCGTCGCGGTGCATGGAGCCGGGCCACCTCGAC
CTGAATGGAAGCCGGCGGCACCTCGCTAACGGATTCACCACTCCAAGAATTGGAGCCAATCAATTCTTGC
GGAGAACTGTGAATGCGCAAACCAACCCTTGGCAGAACATATCCATCGCGTCCGCCATCTCCAGCAGCCG
CACGCGGCGCATCTCGGGCAGCGTTGGGTCCTGGCCACGGGTGCGCATGATCGTGCTCCTGTCGTTGAGG
ACCCGGCTAGGCTGGCGGGGTTGCCTTACTGGTTAGCAGAATGAATCACCGATACGCGAGCGAACGTGAA
GCGACTGCTGCTGCAAAACGTCTGCGACCTGAGCAACAACATGAATGGTCTTCGGTTTCCGTGTTTCGTA
AAGTCTGGAAACGCGGAAGTCAGCGCCCTGCACCATTATGTTCCGGATCTGCATCGCAGGATGCTGCTGG
CTACCCTGTGGAACACCTACATCTGTATTAACGAAGCGCTGGCATTGACCCTGAGTGATTTTTCTCTGGT
CCCGCCGCATCCATACCGCCAGTTGTTTACCCTCACAACGTTCCAGTAACCGGGCATGTTCATCATCAGT
AACCCGTATCGTGAGCATCCTCTCTCGTTTCATCGGTATCATTACCCCCATGAACAGAAATCCCCCTTAC
ACGGAGGCATCAGTGACCAAACAGGAAAAAACCGCCCTTAACATGGCCCGCTTTATCAGAAGCCAGACAT
TAACGCTTCTGGAGAAACTCAACGAGCTGGACGCGGATGAACAGGCAGACATCTGTGAATCGCTTCACGA
CCACGCTGATGAGCTTTACCGCAGGATCCGCGAAATTGTAAGCGTTAATATTTTGTTAAAATTCGCGTTA
AATTTTTGTTAAATCAGCTCATTTTTTAACCAATAGGCCGAAATCGGCAAAATCCCTTATAAATCAAAAG
AATAGACCGAGATAGGGT
[37 nt withheld, positions 4364-4400]
AAAGAACGTGGACTCCAACGTCAAAGG
[49 nt withheld, positions 4428-4476]
T
[91 nt withheld, positions 4478-4568]
G
[124 nt withheld, positions 4570-4693]
CGCGGATCCTGCCTCGCGCGTTTCGGTGATGACGGTGAAAACCTCTGACACATGCAGCTCCCGGAGACGG
TCACAGCTTGTCTGTAAGCGGATGCCGGGAGCAGACAAGCCCGTCAGGGCGCGTCAGCGGGTGTTGGCGG
GTGTCGGGGCGCAGCCATGACCCAGTCACGTAGCGATAGCGGAGTGTATACTGGCTTAACTATGCGGCAT
CAGAGCAGATTGTACTGAGAGTGCACCATATGCGGTGTGAAATACCGCACAGATGCGTAAGGAGAAAATA
CCGCATCAGGCGCTCTTCCGCTTCCTCGCTCACTGACTCGCTGCGCTCGGTCGTTCGGCTGCGGCGAGCG
GTATCAGCTCACTCAAAGGCGGTAATACGGTTATCCACAGAATCAGGGGATAACGCAGGAAAGAACATGT
GAGCAAAAGGCCAGCAAAAGGCCAGGAACCGTAAAAAGGCCGCGTTGCTGGCGTTTTTCCATAGGCTCCG
CCCCCCTGACGAGCATCACAAAAATCGACGCTCAAGTCAGAGGTGGCGAAACCCGACAGGACTATAAAGA
TACCAGGGTTTCCCCCTGGAAGCTCCCTCGTGCGCTCTCCTGTTCCGACCCTGCCGCTTACCGGATACCT
GTCCGCCTTTCTCCCTTCGGGAAGCGTGGCGCTTTCTCATAGCTCACGCTGTAGGTATCTCAGTTCGGTG
TAGGTCGTTCGCTCCAAGCTGGGCTGTGTGCACGAACCCCCCGTTCAGCCCGACCGCTGCGCCTTATCCG
GTAACTATCGTCTTGAGTCCAACCCGGTAAGACACGACTTATCGCCACTGGCAGCAGCCACTGGTAACAG
GATTAGCAGAGCGAGGTATGTAGGCGGTGCTACAGAGTTCTTGAAGTGGTGGCCTAACTACGGCTACACT
AGAAGGACAGTATTTGGTATCTGCGCTCTGCTGAAGCCAGTTACCTTCGGAAAAAGAGTTGGTAGCTCTT
GATCCGGCAAACAAACCACCGCTGGTAGCGGTGGTTTTTTTGTTTGCAAGCAGCAGATTACGCGCAGAAA
AAAAGGATCTCAAGAAGATCCTTTGATCTTTTCTACGGGGTCTGACGCTCAGTGGAACGAAAACTCACGT
TAAGGGATTTTGGTCATGAGATTATCAAAAAGGATCTTCACCTAGATCCTTTTAAATTAAAAATGAAGTT
TTAAATCAATCTAAAGTATATATGAGTAAACTTGGTCTGACAGTTACCAATGCTTAATCAGTGAGGCACC
TATCTCAGCGATCTGTCTATTTCGTTCATCCATAGTTGCCTGACTCCCCGTCGTGTAGATAACTACGATA
CGGGAGGGCTTACCATCTGGCCCCAGTGCTGCAATGATACCGCGAGACCCACGCTCACCGGCTCCAGATT
TATCAGCAATAAACCAGCCAGCCGGAAGGGCCGAGCGCAGAAGTGGTCCTGCAACTTTATCCGCCTCCAT
CCAGTCTATTAATTGTTGCCGGGAAGCTAGAGTAAGTAGTTCGCCAGTTAATAGTTTGCGCAACGTTGTT
GCCATTGCTGCAGGCATCGTGGTGTCACGCTCGTCGTTTGGTATGGCTTCATTCAGCTCCGGTTCCCAAC
GATCAAGGCGAGTTACATGATCCCCCATATTGTGCAAAAAAGCGGTTAGCTCCTTCGGTCCTCCGATCGT
TGTCAGAAGTAAGTTGGCCGCAGTGTTATCACTCATGGTTATGGCAGCACTGCATAATTCTCTTACTGTC
ATGCCATCCGTAAGATGCTTTTCTGTGACTGGTGAGTACTCAACCAAGTCATTCTGAGAATAGTGTATGC
GGCGACCGAGTTGCTCTTGCCCGGCGTCAACACGGGATAATACCGCGCCACATAGCAGAACTTTAAAAGT
GCTCATCATTGGAAAACGTTCTTCGGGGCGAAAACTCTCAAGGATCTTACCGCTGTTGAGATCCAGTTCG
ATGTAACCCACTCGTGCACCCAACTGATCTTCAGCATCTTTTACTTTCACCAGCGTTTCTGGGTGAGCAA
AAACAGGAAGGCAAAATGCCGCAAAAAAGGGAATAAGGGCGACACGGAAATGTTGAATACTCATACTCTT
CCTTTTTCAATATTATTGAAGCATTTATCAGGGTTATTGTCTCATGAGCGGATACATATTTGAATGTATT
TAGAAAAATAAACAAATAGGGGTTCCGCGCACATTTCCCCGAAAAGTGCCACCTGACGTCTAAGAAACCA
TTATTA
