>Addgene plasmid #91468 | pHH0103_RIMBP2-2/3 | depositor partial sequence | sequence record 175956 | insert sequence
GGTACCGAATTCGGATCCGCGCGCTGCGTATCTTTGTCGCCCTGTTCGATTATGATCCACTGACCATGTC
CCCAAATCCAGATGCAGCAGAAGAAGAACTGCCATTCAAAGAAGGTCAGATTATCAAAGTTTATGGTGAT
AAAGATGCCGATGGTTTCTATCGTGGTGAAACCTGTGCACGTCTGGGTCTGATTCCATGTAACATGGTCT
CCGAAATTCAGGCGGCCGCTAGCTAAGTCGACGAGCTC
